Addgene plasmid #129618: mCherry-PLEKHG4
Purpose: RhoGEF
Depositing lab: Dorus Gadella. Publication: Identification of guanine nucleotide exchange factors that increase Cdc42 activity in primary human endothelial cells. Reinhard NR, Van Der Niet S, Chertkova A, Postma M, Hordijk PL, Gadella TWJ Jr, Goedhart J. Small GTPases. 2019 Aug 30:1-15. doi: 10.1080/21541248.2019.1658509. PubMed 31469028.
Backbone
  Vector backbone: pEGFP-C1
  Backbone manufacturer: Clontech
  Vector type: Mammalian Expression
Growth in bacteria
  Bacterial resistance: Kanamycin, 50 μg/mL
  Growth temperature: 37°C
  Growth strain: DH5alpha
  Copy number: High Copy
Gene/Insert
  Gene/Insert name: PLEKHG4
  Species: Synthetic
  Promoter: CMV
  Cloning method: Restriction Enzyme; 5′ cloning site Unknown (unknown if destroyed); 3′ cloning site Unknown (unknown if destroyed)
Terms and licenses: Academic/Nonprofit Terms; Industry Terms: Not Available to Industry
How to cite: mCherry-PLEKHG4 was a gift from Dorus Gadella (Addgene plasmid # 129618 ; http://n2t.net/addgene:129618 ; RRID:Addgene_129618)
