[The description below was written by a language model from this plasmid's Addgene catalogue record and pLannotate feature annotations shown in this document.]
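Description:
mCherry-PLEKHG4 is a mammalian expression plasmid of about 8.3 kb built on the Clontech pEGFP-C1 backbone, in which the original EGFP has been replaced by the monomeric red fluorescent protein mCherry. The human cytomegalovirus immediate-early enhancer and promoter drive a single open reading frame in which mCherry sits at the N-terminus, followed by a short remnant of the multiple cloning site acting as a linker and then the PLEKHG4 coding sequence. Transcription ends at the SV40 polyadenylation signal. The catalogue lists the insert species as synthetic, whereas the sequence annotation matches the insert to the human PLEKHG4 protein, a Rho-family guanine nucleotide exchange factor (RhoGEF) with a suggested role in signalling and cytoskeletal dynamics at the Golgi. The restriction sites used for cloning are not recorded.

The plasmid is propagated in E. coli at high copy number from a pUC-type ColE1 origin and is selected with kanamycin. The Tn5 NeoR/KanR gene is preceded by both a bacterial (bla) promoter and the SV40 enhancer/early promoter and is terminated by the HSV TK polyadenylation signal, so the same marker can confer G418 resistance in mammalian cells. An f1 origin is also present for single-stranded DNA production. The short large T antigen, ble and bGH poly(A) fragments in the annotation look like backbone remnants or partial matches rather than functional elements.

The stated purpose is simply "RhoGEF". The associated study screened exchange factors for their ability to raise Cdc42 activity in primary human endothelial cells, consistent with using this construct to overexpress PLEKHG4 while identifying expressing cells and following the fusion's localisation by red fluorescence.
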