Features (pLannotate 1.2.2; 16 found; start..end, strand, type, name):
     61..364     +  enhancer       CMV enhancer: human cytomegalovirus immediate early enhancer
    365..568     +  promoter       CMV promoter: human cytomegalovirus (CMV) immediate early promoter
    613..1320    +  CDS            mCherry: mCherry is a basic (constitutively fluorescent) red fluorescent protein published in 2004, derived from Discosoma sp.. It is reported to be a very rapidly-maturing monomer with low acid sensitivity.
   1321..1340    +  misc_feature   MCS (fragment): multiple cloning site
   1342..4911    +  CDS            PLEKHG4: PKHG4_HUMAN - Also known as PRTPHN1. Experimental evidence at protein level: Swiss-Prot protein existence level 1. Possible role in intracellular signaling and cytoskeleton dynamics at the Golgi. From Homo sapiens (Human).
   4915..4940    +  misc_feature   MCS (fragment): multiple cloning site
   4952..5036    +  CDS            large T antigen (fragment): large T antigen from SV40 (simian virus 40)
   5059..5180    +  polyA_signal   SV40 poly(A) signal: SV40 polyadenylation signal
   5214..5642    -  rep_origin     f1 ori (sequence partly withheld): f1 bacteriophage origin of replication; arrow indicates direction of (+) strand synthesis
   5669..5773    +  promoter       AmpR promoter: bla
   5775..6132    +  promoter       SV40 promoter: SV40 enhancer and early promoter
   6167..6961    +  CDS            NeoR/KanR: aminoglycoside phosphotransferase from Tn5; aph(3')-II (or nptII); confers resistance to neomycin, kanamycin, and G418 (Geneticin®)
   6982..7134    +  CDS            ble (fragment): BLE_KLEPN - Experimental evidence at protein level: Swiss-Prot protein existence level 1. Binding protein with a strong affinity to the bleomycin family of antibiotics. Binds to CL990; an antimitotic-antibiotic compound. From Klebsiella pneumoniae.
   7193..7240    +  polyA_signal   HSV TK poly(A) signal: herpes simplex virus thymidine kinase polyadenylation signal (Cole and Stacy, 1985)
   7331..7347    -  polyA_signal   bGH poly(A) signal (fragment): bovine growth hormone polyadenylation signal
   7569..8157    +  rep_origin     ori: high-copy-number ColE1/pMB1/pBR322/pUC origin of replication
>Addgene plasmid #129618 | mCherry-PLEKHG4 | addgene full sequence | sequence record 266099 | Addgene NGS Result
TAGTTATTAATAGTAATCAATTACGGGGTCATTAGTTCATAGCCCATATATGGAGTTCCGCGTTACATAA
CTTACGGTAAATGGCCCGCCTGGCTGACCGCCCAACGACCCCCGCCCATTGACGTCAATAATGACGTATG
TTCCCATAGTAACGCCAATAGGGACTTTCCATTGACGTCAATGGGTGGAGTATTTACGGTAAACTGCCCA
CTTGGCAGTACATCAAGTGTATCATATGCCAAGTACGCCCCCTATTGACGTCAATGACGGTAAATGGCCC
GCCTGGCATTATGCCCAGTACATGACCTTATGGGACTTTCCTACTTGGCAGTACATCTACGTATTAGTCA
TCGCTATTACCATGGTGATGCGGTTTTGGCAGTACATCAATGGGCGTGGATAGCGGTTTGACTCACGGGG
ATTTCCAAGTCTCCACCCCATTGACGTCAATGGGAGTTTGTTTTGGCACCAAAATCAACGGGACTTTCCA
AAATGTCGTAACAACTCCGCCCCATTGACGCAAATGGGCGGTAGGCGTGTACGGTGGGAGGTCTATATAA
GCAGAGCTGGTTTAGTGAACCGTCAGATCCGCTAGCGCTACCGGTCGCCACCATGGTGAGCAAGGGCGAG
GAGGATAACATGGCCATCATCAAGGAGTTCATGCGCTTCAAGGTGCACATGGAGGGCTCCGTGAACGGCC
ACGAGTTCGAGATCGAGGGCGAGGGCGAGGGCCGCCCCTACGAGGGCACCCAGACCGCCAAGCTGAAGGT
GACCAAGGGTGGCCCCCTGCCCTTCGCCTGGGACATCCTGTCCCCTCAGTTCATGTACGGCTCCAAGGCC
TACGTGAAGCACCCCGCCGACATCCCCGACTACTTGAAGCTGTCCTTCCCCGAGGGCTTCAAGTGGGAGC
GCGTGATGAACTTCGAGGACGGCGGCGTGGTGACCGTGACCCAGGACTCCTCCCTGCAGGACGGCGAGTT
CATCTACAAGGTGAAGCTGCGCGGCACCAACTTCCCCTCCGACGGCCCCGTAATGCAGAAGAAGACCATG
GGCTGGGAGGCCTCCTCCGAGCGGATGTACCCCGAGGACGGCGCCCTGAAGGGCGAGATCAAGCAGAGGC
TGAAGCTGAAGGACGGCGGCCACTACGACGCTGAGGTCAAGACCACCTACAAGGCCAAGAAGCCCGTGCA
GCTGCCCGGCGCCTACAACGTCAACATCAAGTTGGACATCACCTCCCACAACGAGGACTACACCATCGTG
GAACAGTACGAACGCGCCGAGGGCCGCCACTCCACCGGCGGCATGGACGAGCTGTACAAGTCCGGACTCA
GATCTCGAGCCGAAAGGCCCCTGGAGAATGGGGATGAGTCCCCAGACTCTCAGGGCCATGCCACCGACTG
GAGATTTGCTGTGTGCAGTTTCAGGGATGCCTGGGAAGAGGAGGAACCTGCTCCCCAGATGCACGTTAAG
GACCCAGGTCCTCCAAGACCACCAGCCGGGGCCACCCAGGATGAGGAGCTACAGGGCAGCCCCTTGTCCA
GGAAATTCCAGTTACCCCCAGCTGCAGATGAGTCGGGGGATGCCCAGAGGGGCACAGTAGAAAGCTCCTC
AGTCCTGTCAGAAGGGCCAGGCCCCTCTGGAGTGGAGAGTCTCCTATGCCCCATGTCCTCCCACCTCAGC
TTGGCACAGGGTGAGAGTGACACCCCAGGGGTAGGGTTGGTAGGGGACCCAGGTCCAAGCAGGGCGATGC
CATCTGGCTTGAGCCCTGGGGCATTGGACAGCGACCCTGTGGGCCTTGGAGACCCTTTATCAGAAATATC
AAAGCTGCTGGAGGCAGCCCCCAGTGGATCCGGCCTCCCTAAGCCTGCTGACTGCCTCCTGGCCCAAGAC
CTCTGTTGGGAGCTGCTGGCCAGTGGTATGGCCACCTTGCCAGGGACTCGGGATGTCCAAGGCCGGGCAG
TGCTGCTTCTGTGTGCCCACAGCCCAGCCTGGCTTCAGTCTGAGTGCAGCAGCCAGGAACTCATCCGCCT
CCTGCTGTACCTGCGAAGCATCCCCAGGCCCGAAGTACAGGCACTGGGACTGACAGTGCTAGTTGATGCC
CGAATTTGTGCTCCAAGTTCTTCCCTCTTCTCTGGGCTCAGCCAACTACAAGAAGCAGCCCCAGGGGCCG
TGTACCAGGTGCTGCTAGTGGGAAGCACGCTGCTGAAGGAAGTGCCTTCCGGGCTGCAGCTGGAGCAGTT
GCCTTCTCAGAGCCTGCTGACCCACATCCCAACGGCGGGGCTGCCCACTTCGCTAGGAGGAGGCCTGCCT
TACTGCCACCAGGCCTGGCTGGATTTCCGAAGGCGGCTGGAAGCTCTACTACAGAACTGCCAGGCAGCTT
GTGCCCTGCTCCAGGGGGCCATCGAAAGTGTGAAGGCTGTGCCCCAGCCCATGGAGCCTGGGGAGGTCGG
TCAGCTGCTACAGCAGACAGAGGTCCTGATGCAGCAGGTGCTAGACTCGCCATGGCTGGCATGGCTACAA
TGCCAGGGGGGCCGGGAGCTGACATGGCTGAAGCAAGAGGTCCCAGAGGTGACCCTGAGCCCAGACTACA
GGACGGCAATGGACAAGGCTGACGAGCTATATGACCGGGTGGATGGATTGCTGCACCAACTGACCCTGCA
GAGCAACCAGCGAATACAGGCCCTAGAGTTGGTCCAAACACTGGAGGCCCGGGAAAGCGGACTGCACCAG
ATTGAAGTGTGGCTGCAGCAGGTGGGCTGGCCAGCACTGGAGGAGGCTGGGGAGCCCTCGCTGGACATGC
TGCTCCAGGCCCAAGGCTCTTTTCAGGAGCTGTACCAGGTTGCCCAGGAGCAGGTCAGGCAAGGGGAGAA
GTTTCTGCAGCCGCTGACTGGCTGGGAGGCGGCTGAACTGGACCCCCCTGGGGCACGCTTTCTGGCCCTG
CGAGCCCAGCTGACTGAATTCTCTAGGGCTTTGGCCCAGCGGTGCCAGCGGCTGGCGGATGCTGAGAGGC
TGTTTCAGCTCTTCAGGGAGGCCTTGACGTGGGCTGAGGAGGGGCAGCGAGTGTTGGCAGAGCTGGAGCA
GGAACGCCCGGGGGTTGTGTTGCAGCAGCTGCAGCTGCACTGGACCAGGCACCCTGACTTGCCTCCTGCC
CACTTCCGAAAGATGTGGGCTCTGGCCACGGGGCTGGGCTCAGAGGCCATCCGCCAGGAGTGCCGCTGGG
CCTGGGCGCGGTGCCAGGACACCTGGCTGGCCCTGGACCAAAAGCTTGAGGCTTCACTGAAGCTACCACC
GGTGGGCAGCACAGCTAGCCTGTGTGTCAGCCAGGTCCCCGCTGCACCTGCCCACCCTCCCCTGAGGAAG
GCCTACAGCTTCGATCGGAATCTGGGGCAGAGTCTCAGTGAACCTGCCTGCCACTGCCACCATGCGGCCA
CTATTGCTGCCTGCCGCAGACCAGAGGCTGGAGGAGGTGCCCTGCCCCAGGCATCCCCTACTGTGCCTCC
ACCAGGCAGCTCTGACCCCAGGAGCCTCAACAGGCTACAGCTGGTGCTGGCAGAGATGGTGGCCACGGAG
CGGGAGTATGTCCGGGCTCTAGAGTACACTATGGAGAACTATTTCCCCGAGCTGGATCGCCCCGATGTGC
CCCAGGGCCTCCGCGGTCAGCGTGCCCACCTCTTTGGCAACCTGGAGAAGCTGCGGGACTTCCACTGCCA
CTTCTTCCTGCGTGAGCTGGAGGCTTGCACCCGGCACCCACCACGAGTGGCCTATGCCTTCCTGCGCCAT
AGGGTGCAGTTTGGGATGTACGCGCTCTACAGCAAGAATAAGCCTCGCTCCGATGCCCTGATGTCAAGCT
ATGGGCACACCTTCTTCAAGGACAAGCAGCAAGCACTGGGGGACCACCTGGACCTGGCCTCCTACCTGCT
AAAGCCCATCCAGCGCATGGGCAAGTACGCACTGCTGCTGCAGGAGCTGGCACGGGCCTGCGGGGGCCCC
ACGCAGGAGCTCAGTGCGCTGCGGGAGGCCCAGAGCCTTGTGCACTTCCAGCTGCGGCACGGAAACGACC
TGCTGGCCATGGACGCCATCCAGGGCTGTGATGTTAACCTCAAGGAACAGGGGCAGCTGGTGCGACAGGA
TGAGTTTGTGGTGCGCACTGGGCGCCACAAGTCCGTGCGCCGCATCTTCCTTTTTGAGGAGCTGCTGCTC
TTCAGCAAGCCTCGCCATGGGCCCACAGGGGTTGACACATTTGCCTACAAGCGCTCCTTCAAGATGGCAG
ACCTTGGTCTCACTGAGTGCTGTGGGAACAGCAACCTGCGCTTCGAGATCTGGTTCCGCCGCCGCAAGGC
CAGGGACACCTTTGTGCTGCAGGCCTCCAGCCTGGCTATCAAGCAGGCCTGGACAGCTGACATCTCCCAC
CTGCTTTGGAGGCAGGCCGTCCACAACAAGGAGGTGCGCATGGCTGAGATGGTGTCCATGGGTGTGGGGA
ACAAGGCCTTCCGAGACATTGCTCCCAGCGAGGAAGCCATCAACGACCGCACCGTCAACTATGTCCTGAA
GTGCCGAGAAGTTCGCTCTCGGGCGTCCATTGCCGTAGCCCCGTTTGACCATGACAGCCTCTACCTGGGG
GCCTCGAACTCCCTTCCTGGAGACCCTGCCTCTTGCTCTGTTCTGGGGTCCCTCAACCTGCACCTGTACA
GAGACCCAGCTCTTCTGGGTCTCCGCTGTCCCCTGTATCCCAGCTTCCCAGAGGAAGCAGCACTGGAGGC
TGAGGCAGAGCTGGGCGGCCAGCCCTCTTTGACTGCTGAGGACTCAGAGATCTCGTCCCAATGCCCATCA
GCCAGTGGCTCCAGTGGCTCTGACAGCAGCTGTGTGTCAGGGCAGGCCCTGGGTAGGGGCCTGGAGGACT
TACCCTGTGTCTAAGGTACCGCGGGCCCGGGATCCACCGGATCTAGATAACTGATCATAATCAGCCATAC
CACATTTGTAGAGGTTTTACTTGCTTTAAAAAACCTCCCACACCTCCCCCTGAACCTGAAACATAAAATG
AATGCAATTGTTGTTGTTAACTTGTTTATTGCAGCTTATAATGGTTACAAATAAAGCAATAGCATCACAA
ATTTCACAAATAAAGCATTTTTTTCACTGCATTCTAGTTGTGGTTTGTCCAAACTCATCAATGTATCTTA
AGGCGTAAATTGTAAGCGTTAATATTTTGTTAAAATTCGCGTTAAATTTTTGTTAAATCAGCTCATTTTT
TAACCAATAGGCCGAAATCGGCAAAATCCCTTATAAATCAAAAGAATAGACCGAGATAGGGT
[37 nt withheld, positions 5313-5349]
AAAGAACGTGGACTCCAACGTCAAAGG
[49 nt withheld, positions 5377-5425]
T
[91 nt withheld, positions 5427-5517]
G
[124 nt withheld, positions 5519-5642]
CAGGTGGCACTTTTCGGGGAAATGTGCGCGGAACCCCTATTTGTTTATTTTTCTAAATACATTCAAATAT
GTATCCGCTCATGAGACAATAACCCTGATAAATGCTTCAATAATATTGAAAAAGGAAGAGTCCTGAGGCG
GAAAGAACCAGCTGTGGAATGTGTGTCAGTTAGGGTGTGGAAAGTCCCCAGGCTCCCCAGCAGGCAGAAG
TATGCAAAGCATGCATCTCAATTAGTCAGCAACCAGGTGTGGAAAGTCCCCAGGCTCCCCAGCAGGCAGA
AGTATGCAAAGCATGCATCTCAATTAGTCAGCAACCATAGTCCCGCCCCTAACTCCGCCCATCCCGCCCC
TAACTCCGCCCAGTTCCGCCCATTCTCCGCCCCATGGCTGACTAATTTTTTTTATTTATGCAGAGGCCGA
GGCCGCCTCGGCCTCTGAGCTATTCCAGAAGTAGTGAGGAGGCTTTTTTGGAGGCCTAGGCTTTTGCAAA
GATCGATCAAGAGACAGGATGAGGATCGTTTCGCATGATTGAACAAGATGGATTGCACGCAGGTTCTCCG
GCCGCTTGGGTGGAGAGGCTATTCGGCTATGACTGGGCACAACAGACAATCGGCTGCTCTGATGCCGCCG
TGTTCCGGCTGTCAGCGCAGGGGCGCCCGGTTCTTTTTGTCAAGACCGACCTGTCCGGTGCCCTGAATGA
ACTGCAAGACGAGGCAGCGCGGCTATCGTGGCTGGCCACGACGGGCGTTCCTTGCGCAGCTGTGCTCGAC
GTTGTCACTGAAGCGGGAAGGGACTGGCTGCTATTGGGCGAAGTGCCGGGGCAGGATCTCCTGTCATCTC
ACCTTGCTCCTGCCGAGAAAGTATCCATCATGGCTGATGCAATGCGGCGGCTGCATACGCTTGATCCGGC
TACCTGCCCATTCGACCACCAAGCGAAACATCGCATCGAGCGAGCACGTACTCGGATGGAAGCCGGTCTT
GTCGATCAGGATGATCTGGACGAAGAGCATCAGGGGCTCGCGCCAGCCGAACTGTTCGCCAGGCTCAAGG
CGAGCATGCCCGACGGCGAGGATCTCGTCGTGACCCATGGCGATGCCTGCTTGCCGAATATCATGGTGGA
AAATGGCCGCTTTTCTGGATTCATCGACTGTGGCCGGCTGGGTGTGGCGGACCGCTATCAGGACATAGCG
TTGGCTACCCGTGATATTGCTGAAGAGCTTGGCGGCGAATGGGCTGACCGCTTCCTCGTGCTTTACGGTA
TCGCCGCTCCCGATTCGCAGCGCATCGCCTTCTATCGCCTTCTTGACGAGTTCTTCTGAGCGGGACTCTG
GGGTTCGAAATGACCGACCAAGCGACGCCCAACCTGCCATCACGAGATTTCGATTCCACCGCCGCCTTCT
ATGAAAGGTTGGGCTTCGGAATCGTTTTCCGGGACGCCGGCTGGATGATCCTCCAGCGCGGGGATCTCAT
GCTGGAGTTCTTCGCCCACCCTAGGGGGAGGCTAACTGAAACACGGAAGGAGACAATACCGGAAGGAACC
CGCGCTATGACGGCAATAAAAAGACAGAATAAAACGCACGGTGTTGGGTCGTTTGTTCATAAACGCGGGG
TTCGGTCCCAGGGCTGGCACTCTGTCGATACCCCACCGAGACCCCATTGGGGCCAATACGCCCGCGTTTC
TTCCTTTTCCCCACCCCACCCCCCAAGTTCGGGTGAAGGCCCAGGGCTCGCAGCCAACGTCGGGGCGGCA
GGCCCTGCCATAGCCTCAGGTTACTCATATATACTTTAGATTGATTTAAAACTTCATTTTTAATTTAAAA
GGATCTAGGTGAAGATCCTTTTTGATAATCTCATGACCAAAATCCCTTAACGTGAGTTTTCGTTCCACTG
AGCGTCAGACCCCGTAGAAAAGATCAAAGGATCTTCTTGAGATCCTTTTTTTCTGCGCGTAATCTGCTGC
TTGCAAACAAAAAAACCACCGCTACCAGCGGTGGTTTGTTTGCCGGATCAAGAGCTACCAACTCTTTTTC
CGAAGGTAACTGGCTTCAGCAGAGCGCAGATACCAAATACTGTTCTTCTAGTGTAGCCGTAGTTAGGCCA
CCACTTCAAGAACTCTGTAGCACCGCCTACATACCTCGCTCTGCTAATCCTGTTACCAGTGGCTGCTGCC
AGTGGCGATAAGTCGTGTCTTACCGGGTTGGACTCAAGACGATAGTTACCGGATAAGGCGCAGCGGTCGG
GCTGAACGGGGGGTTCGTGCACACAGCCCAGCTTGGAGCGAACGACCTACACCGAACTGAGATACCTACA
GCGTGAGCTATGAGAAAGCGCCACGCTTCCCGAAGGGAGAAAGGCGGACAGGTATCCGGTAAGCGGCAGG
GTCGGAACAGGAGAGCGCACGAGGGAGCTTCCAGGGGGAAACGCCTGGTATCTTTATAGTCCTGTCGGGT
TTCGCCACCTCTGACTTGAGCGTCGATTTTTGTGATGCTCGTCAGGGGGGCGGAGCCTATGGAAAAACGC
CAGCAACGCGGCCTTTTTACGGTTCCTGGCCTTTTGCTGGCCTTTTGCTCACATGTTCTTTCCTGCGTTA
TCCCCTGATTCTGTGGATAACCGTATTACCGCCATGCAT
